Addgene plasmid #155056: pLCHKO_HPRT1_exon2_2_As
Purpose: Lentiviral plasmid for expressing U6 driven hybrid guide (hg)RNA for deletion of HPRT1 exon 2 using SpCas9 and AsCas12a nucleases (CHyMErA system)
Depositing lab: Benjamin Blencowe & Jason Moffat. Depositing organization: University of Toronto. Publication: Genetic interaction mapping and exon-resolution functional genomics with a hybrid Cas9-Cas12a platform. Gonatopoulos-Pournatzis T, Aregger M, Brown KR, Farhangmehr S, Braunschweig U, Ward HN, Ha KCH, Weiss A, Billmann M, Durbic T, Myers CL, Blencowe BJ, Moffat J. Nat Biotechnol. 2020 May;38(5):638-648. doi: 10.1038/s41587-020-0437-z. Epub 2020 Mar 16. PubMed 32249828.
Backbone
  Vector backbone: pLCHKO
  Backbone size w/o insert (bp): 7481
  Vector type: Mammalian Expression, Lentiviral, CRISPR
  Selectable markers: Puromycin
Growth in bacteria
  Bacterial resistance: Ampicillin, 100 μg/mL
  Growth temperature: 30°C
  Growth strain: NEB Stable
  Copy number: High Copy
Gene/Insert
  Gene/Insert name: (hg)RNA for deletion of HPRT1 exon 2
  gRNA/shRNA sequence: GACTAAGACATATAGTTACAgtttcagagctatgctggaaacagcatagcaagttgaaataaggctagtccgttatcaacttgaaaaagtggcaccgagtcggtgctaatttctactcttgtagatTTCTGGTCCCTACAGAGTCCCAC
  Species: H. sapiens (human)
  Insert size (bp): 149
  Promoter: U6
  Cloning method: Restriction Enzyme; 5′ cloning site BfuAI (destroyed during cloning); 3′ cloning site BfuAI (destroyed during cloning)
  Sequencing primers: 5′ actatcatatgcttaccgtaac
Terms and licenses: Academic/Nonprofit Terms; Industry Terms: Not Available to Industry
Depositor comments: U6-driven hgRNA cassette encoded on anti-sense strand
How to cite: pLCHKO_HPRT1_exon2_2_As was a gift from Benjamin Blencowe & Jason Moffat (Addgene plasmid # 155056 ; http://n2t.net/addgene:155056 ; RRID:Addgene_155056)
