[The description below was written by a language model from this plasmid's Addgene catalogue record and pLannotate feature annotations shown in this document.]
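Description:
pLCHKO_HPRT1_exon2_2_As is a lentiviral CRISPR guide-expression plasmid built on the pLCHKO backbone and used with the CHyMErA system, which pairs SpCas9 with AsCas12a. It is a third-generation-style, self-inactivating transfer vector. An RSV promoter fused to a truncated HIV-1 5' LTR drives the genomic RNA, followed by the Ψ packaging signal with a gag fragment, the RRE for Rev-dependent nuclear export, a cPPT/CTS, a WPRE and a ΔU3 3' LTR, with an SV40 polyadenylation signal downstream. In E. coli it is maintained as a high-copy plasmid through a ColE1/pUC-type origin and selected with ampicillin. An f1 origin, an SV40 origin and remnants of lac, T3 and T7 cloning-vector sequence are also annotated.

The payload is a 149 bp hybrid guide RNA (hgRNA) transcribed from a human U6 Pol III promoter. The cassette lies on the antisense strand relative to the viral genome, as the depositor notes and the feature tables confirm. The hgRNA joins a Cas9 spacer and S. pyogenes tracrRNA-derived scaffold to a Cas12a direct repeat and a Cas12a spacer. In this design, Cas12a's own RNA-processing activity is expected to release the two guides from the single transcript. According to the stated purpose, the guide pair is designed to delete exon 2 of human HPRT1. A separate hPGK promoter drives puromycin N-acetyltransferase for selection of transduced mammalian cells. No nuclease is encoded on the plasmid, so Cas9 and Cas12a must be supplied separately in the target cells.

The two sequence records (sequencing-derived and depositor-supplied) differ by only 3 nt in length and start at different positions on the circle. Their annotated features and order are otherwise essentially identical.
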