Features (pLannotate 1.2.2; 27 found; start..end, strand, type, name):
      7..507     +  promoter       hPGK promoter: human phosphoglycerate kinase 1 promoter
    529..1128    +  CDS            PuroR (fragment): puromycin N-acetyltransferase; pac from Streptomyces; confers resistance to puromycin
   1144..1732    +  misc_feature   WPRE: woodchuck hepatitis virus posttranscriptional regulatory element
   1783..1802    +  misc_feature   cPPT/CTS (fragment): central polypurine tract and central termination sequence of HIV-1
   1804..2037    +  LTR            3' LTR (ΔU3): self-inactivating 3' long terminal repeat (LTR) from HIV-1
   2115..2236    +  polyA_signal   SV40 poly(A) signal: SV40 polyadenylation signal
   2276..2411    +  rep_origin     SV40 ori: SV40 origin of replication
   2432..2450    -  promoter       T7 promoter: promoter for bacteriophage T7 RNA polymerase
   2458..2613    +  CDS            lacZα (fragment): LacZα fragment of β-galactosidase; lacZ fragment
   2618..3046    +  rep_origin     f1 ori (sequence partly withheld): f1 bacteriophage origin of replication; arrow indicates direction of (+) strand synthesis
   3099..3203    +  promoter       AmpR promoter: bla
   3204..4064    +  CDS            AmpR: β-lactamase; bla; confers resistance to ampicillin, carbenicillin, and related antibiotics
   4235..4823    +  rep_origin     ori: high-copy-number ColE1/pMB1/pBR322/pUC origin of replication
   5006..5098    +  CDS            lacI (fragment): lac repressor; lacI; The lac repressor binds to the lac operator to inhibit transcription in E. coli. This inhibition can be relieved by adding lactose or isopropyl-β-D-thiogalactopyranoside (IPTG).
   5111..5132    +  protein_bind   CAP binding site: CAP binding activates transcription in the presence of cAMP. E. coli catabolite activator protein
   5147..5177    +  promoter       lac promoter: promoter for the E. coli lac operon
   5185..5201    +  protein_bind   lac operator: The lac repressor binds to the lac operator to inhibit transcription in E. coli. This inhibition can be relieved by adding lactose or isopropyl-β-D-thiogalactopyranoside (IPTG). lac repressor encoded by lacI
   5246..5264    +  promoter       T3 promoter: promoter for bacteriophage T3 RNA polymerase
   5292..5518    +  promoter       RSV promoter: Rous sarcoma virus enhancer/promoter
   5519..5699    +  LTR            5' LTR (truncated): truncated 5' long terminal repeat (LTR) from HIV-1
   5746..5871    +  misc_feature   HIV-1 Ψ: packaging signal of human immunodeficiency virus type 1
   5855..6218    +  CDS            HIV-1 gag (fragment): gag protein from human immunodeficiency virus 1; gag
   6364..6597    +  misc_feature   RRE: The Rev response element (RRE) of HIV-1 allows for Rev-dependent mRNA export from the nucleus to the cytoplasm.
   6974..7000    +  CDS            Rev (fragment): human immunodeficiency virus 1 (HIV-1) Rev protein; rev; enhances nuclear export of unspliced and incompletely spliced viral mRNAs
   7061..7128    -  misc_RNA       tracrRNA (fragment): trans-activating CRISPR RNA for the Streptococcus pyogenes CRISPR/Cas9 system
   7176..7416    -  promoter       U6 promoter: RNA polymerase III promoter for human U6 snRNA
   7461..7578    +  misc_feature   cPPT/CTS: central polypurine tract and central termination sequence of HIV-1
>Addgene plasmid #155056 | pLCHKO_HPRT1_exon2_2_As | depositor full sequence | sequence record 300013 | Full Sequence
CCCGGGTTGCGCCTTTTCCAAGGCAGCCCTGGGTTTGCGCAGGGACGCGGCTGCTCTGGGCGTGGTTCCG
GGAAACGCAGCGGCGCCGACCCTGGGTCTCGCACATTCTTCACGTCCGTTCGCAGCGTCACCCGGATCTT
CGCCGCTACCCTTGTGGGCCCCCCGGCGACGCTTCCTGCTCCGCCCCTAAGTCGGGAAGGTTCCTTGCGG
TTCGCGGCGTGCCGGACGTGACAAACGGAAGCCGCAGCTCACACTAGTACCCTCGCAGACGGACAGCGCC
AGGGAGCAATGGCAGCGCGCCGACCGCGATGGGCTGTGGCCAATAGCGGCTGCTCAGCAGGGCGCGCCGA
GAGCAGCGGCCGGGAAGGGGCGGTGCGGGAGGCGGGGTGTGGGGCGGTAGTGTGGGCCCTGTTCCTGCCC
GCGCGGTGTTCCGCATTCTGCAAGCCTCCGGAGCGCACGTCGGCAGTCGGCTCCCTCGTTGACCGAATCA
CCGACCTCTCTCCCCAGGGGGATCCACCGGAGCTTACCATGACCGAGTACAAGCCCACGGTGCGCCTCGC
CACCCGCGACGACGTCCCCAGGGCCGTACGCACCCTCGCCGCCGCGTTCGCCGACTACCCCGCCACGCGC
CACACCGTCGATCCGGACCGCCACATCGAGCGGGTCACCGAGCTGCAAGAACTCTTCCTCACGCGCGTCG
GGCTCGACATCGGCAAGGTGTGGGTCGCGGACGACGGCGCCGCCGTGGCGGTCTGGACCACGCCGGAGAG
CGTCGAAGCGGGGGCGGTGTTCGCCGAGATCGGCCCGCGCATGGCCGAGTTGAGCGGTTCCCGGCTGGCC
GCGCAGCAACAGATGGAAGGCCTCCTGGCGCCGCACCGGCCCAAGGAGCCCGCGTGGTTCCTGGCCACCG
TCGGTGTTTCGCCCGACCACCAGGGCAAGGGTCTGGGCAGCGCCGTCGTGCTCCCCGGAGTGGAGGCGGC
CGAGCGCGCCGGGGTGCCCGCCTTCCTGGAGACCTCCGCGCCCCGCAACCTCCCCTTCTACGAGCGGCTC
GGCTTCACCGTCACCGCCGACGTCGAGGTGCCCGAAGGACCGCGCACCTGGTGCATGACCCGCAAGCCCG
GTGCCTGAACGCGTTAAGTCGACAATCAACCTCTGGATTACAAAATTTGTGAAAGATTGACTGGTATTCT
TAACTATGTTGCTCCTTTTACGCTATGTGGATACGCTGCTTTAATGCCTTTGTATCATGCTATTGCTTCC
CGTATGGCTTTCATTTTCTCCTCCTTGTATAAATCCTGGTTGCTGTCTCTTTATGAGGAGTTGTGGCCCG
TTGTCAGGCAACGTGGCGTGGTGTGCACTGTGTTTGCTGACGCAACCCCCACTGGTTGGGGCATTGCCAC
CACCTGTCAGCTCCTTTCCGGGACTTTCGCTTTCCCCCTCCCTATTGCCACGGCGGAACTCATCGCCGCC
TGCCTTGCCCGCTGCTGGACAGGGGCTCGGCTGTTGGGCACTGACAATTCCGTGGTGTTGTCGGGGAAAT
CATCGTCCTTTCCTTGGCTGCTCGCCTGTGTTGCCACCTGGATTCTGCGCGGGACGTCCTTCTGCTACGT
CCCTTCGGCCCTCAATCCAGCGGACCTTCCTTCCCGCGGCCTGCTGCCGGCTCTGCGGCCTCTTCCGCGT
CTTCGCCTTCGCCCTCAGACGAGTCGGATCTCCCTTTGGGCCGCCTCCCCGCGTCGACTTTAAGACCAAT
GACTTACAAGGCAGCTGTAGATCTTAGCCACTTTTTAAAAGAAAAGGGGGGACTGGAAGGGCTAATTCAC
TCCCAACGAAGACAAGATCTGCTTTTTGCTTGTACTGGGTCTCTCTGGTTAGACCAGATCTGAGCCTGGG
AGCTCTCTGGCTAACTAGGGAACCCACTGCTTAAGCCTCAATAAAGCTTGCCTTGAGTGCTTCAAGTAGT
GTGTGCCCGTCTGTTGTGTGACTCTGGTAACTAGAGATCCCTCAGACCCTTTTAGTCAGTGTGGAAAATC
TCTAGCAGTACGTATAGTAGTTCATGTCATCTTATTATTCAGTATTTATAACTTGCAAAGAAATGAATAT
CAGAGAGTGAGAGGAACTTGTTTATTGCAGCTTATAATGGTTACAAATAAAGCAATAGCATCACAAATTT
CACAAATAAAGCATTTTTTTCACTGCATTCTAGTTGTGGTTTGTCCAAACTCATCAATGTATCTTATCAT
GTCTGGCTCTAGCTATCCCGCCCCTAACTCCGCCCATCCCGCCCCTAACTCCGCCCAGTTCCGCCCATTC
TCCGCCCCATGGCTGACTAATTTTTTTTATTTATGCAGAGGCCGAGGCCGCCTCGGCCTCTGAGCTATTC
CAGAAGTAGTGAGGAGGCTTTTTTGGAGGCCTAGGGACGTACCCAATTCGCCCTATAGTGAGTCGTATTA
CGCGCGCTCACTGGCCGTCGTTTTACAACGTCGTGACTGGGAAAACCCTGGCGTTACCCAACTTAATCGC
CTTGCAGCACATCCCCCTTTCGCCAGCTGGCGTAATAGCGAAGAGGCCCGCACCGATCGCCCTTCCCAAC
AGTTGCGCAGCCTGAATGGCGAATGGG
[124 nt withheld, positions 2618-2741]
C
[91 nt withheld, positions 2743-2833]
A
[49 nt withheld, positions 2835-2883]
CCTTTGACGTTGGAGTCCACGTTCTTT
[37 nt withheld, positions 2911-2947]
ACCCTATCTCGGTCTATTCTTTTGATTTATAAGGGATTTTGCCGATTTCGGCCTATTGGTTAAAAAATGA
GCTGATTTAACAAAAATTTAACGCGAATTTTAACAAAATATTAACGCTTACAATTTAGGTGGCACTTTTC
GGGGAAATGTGCGCGGAACCCCTATTTGTTTATTTTTCTAAATACATTCAAATATGTATCCGCTCATGAG
ACAATAACCCTGATAAATGCTTCAATAATATTGAAAAAGGAAGAGTATGAGTATTCAACATTTCCGTGTC
GCCCTTATTCCCTTTTTTGCGGCATTTTGCCTTCCTGTTTTTGCTCACCCAGAAACGCTGGTGAAAGTAA
AAGATGCTGAAGATCAGTTGGGTGCACGAGTGGGTTACATCGAACTGGATCTCAACAGCGGTAAGATCCT
TGAGAGTTTTCGCCCCGAAGAACGTTTTCCAATGATGAGCACTTTTAAAGTTCTGCTATGTGGCGCGGTA
TTATCCCGTATTGACGCCGGGCAAGAGCAACTCGGTCGCCGCATACACTATTCTCAGAATGACTTGGTTG
AGTACTCACCAGTCACAGAAAAGCATCTTACGGATGGCATGACAGTAAGAGAATTATGCAGTGCTGCCAT
AACCATGAGTGATAACACTGCGGCCAACTTACTTCTGACAACGATCGGAGGACCGAAGGAGCTAACCGCT
TTTTTGCACAACATGGGGGATCATGTAACTCGCCTTGATCGTTGGGAACCGGAGCTGAATGAAGCCATAC
CAAACGACGAGCGTGACACCACGATGCCTGTAGCAATGGCAACAACGTTGCGCAAACTATTAACTGGCGA
ACTACTTACTCTAGCTTCCCGGCAACAATTAATAGACTGGATGGAGGCGGATAAAGTTGCAGGACCACTT
CTGCGCTCGGCCCTTCCGGCTGGCTGGTTTATTGCTGATAAATCTGGAGCCGGTGAGCGTGGGTCTCGCG
GTATCATTGCAGCACTGGGGCCAGATGGTAAGCCCTCCCGTATCGTAGTTATCTACACGACGGGGAGTCA
GGCAACTATGGATGAACGAAATAGACAGATCGCTGAGATAGGTGCCTCACTGATTAAGCATTGGTAACTG
TCAGACCAAGTTTACTCATATATACTTTAGATTGATTTAAAACTTCATTTTTAATTTAAAAGGATCTAGG
TGAAGATCCTTTTTGATAATCTCATGACCAAAATCCCTTAACGTGAGTTTTCGTTCCACTGAGCGTCAGA
CCCCGTAGAAAAGATCAAAGGATCTTCTTGAGATCCTTTTTTTCTGCGCGTAATCTGCTGCTTGCAAACA
AAAAAACCACCGCTACCAGCGGTGGTTTGTTTGCCGGATCAAGAGCTACCAACTCTTTTTCCGAAGGTAA
CTGGCTTCAGCAGAGCGCAGATACCAAATACTGTTCTTCTAGTGTAGCCGTAGTTAGGCCACCACTTCAA
GAACTCTGTAGCACCGCCTACATACCTCGCTCTGCTAATCCTGTTACCAGTGGCTGCTGCCAGTGGCGAT
AAGTCGTGTCTTACCGGGTTGGACTCAAGACGATAGTTACCGGATAAGGCGCAGCGGTCGGGCTGAACGG
GGGGTTCGTGCACACAGCCCAGCTTGGAGCGAACGACCTACACCGAACTGAGATACCTACAGCGTGAGCT
ATGAGAAAGCGCCACGCTTCCCGAAGGGAGAAAGGCGGACAGGTATCCGGTAAGCGGCAGGGTCGGAACA
GGAGAGCGCACGAGGGAGCTTCCAGGGGGAAACGCCTGGTATCTTTATAGTCCTGTCGGGTTTCGCCACC
TCTGACTTGAGCGTCGATTTTTGTGATGCTCGTCAGGGGGGCGGAGCCTATGGAAAAACGCCAGCAACGC
GGCCTTTTTACGGTTCCTGGCCTTTTGCTGGCCTTTTGCTCACATGTTCTTTCCTGCGTTATCCCCTGAT
TCTGTGGATAACCGTATTACCGCCTTTGAGTGAGCTGATACCGCTCGCCGCAGCCGAACGACCGAGCGCA
GCGAGTCAGTGAGCGAGGAAGCGGAAGAGCGCCCAATACGCAAACCGCCTCTCCCCGCGCGTTGGCCGAT
TCATTAATGCAGCTGGCACGACAGGTTTCCCGACTGGAAAGCGGGCAGTGAGCGCAACGCAATTAATGTG
AGTTAGCTCACTCATTAGGCACCCCAGGCTTTACACTTTATGCTTCCGGCTCGTATGTTGTGTGGAATTG
TGAGCGGATAACAATTTCACACAGGAAACAGCTATGACCATGATTACGCCAAGCGCGCAATTAACCCTCA
CTAAAGGGAACAAAAGCTGGAGCTGCAAGCTTAATGTAGTCTTATGCAATACTCTTGTAGTCTTGCAACA
TGGTAACGATGAGTTAGCAACATGCCTTACAAGGAGAGAAAAAGCACCGTGCATGCCGATTGGTGGAAGT
AAGGTGGTACGATCGTGCCTTATTAGGAAGGCAACAGACGGGTCTGACATGGATTGGACGAACCACTGAA
TTGCCGCATTGCAGAGATATTGTATTTAAGTGCCTAGCTCGATACATAAACGGGTCTCTCTGGTTAGACC
AGATCTGAGCCTGGGAGCTCTCTGGCTAACTAGGGAACCCACTGCTTAAGCCTCAATAAAGCTTGCCTTG
AGTGCTTCAAGTAGTGTGTGCCCGTCTGTTGTGTGACTCTGGTAACTAGAGATCCCTCAGACCCTTTTAG
TCAGTGTGGAAAATCTCTAGCAGTGGCGCCCGAACAGGGACTTGAAAGCGAAAGGGAAACCAGAGGAGCT
CTCTCGACGCAGGACTCGGCTTGCTGAAGCGCGCACGGCAAGAGGCGAGGGGCGGCGACTGGTGAGTACG
CCAAAAATTTTGACTAGCGGAGGCTAGAAGGAGAGAGATGGGTGCGAGAGCGTCAGTATTAAGCGGGGGA
GAATTAGATCGCGATGGGAAAAAATTCGGTTAAGGCCAGGGGGAAAGAAAAAATATAAATTAAAACATAT
AGTATGGGCAAGCAGGGAGCTAGAACGATTCGCAGTTAATCCTGGCCTGTTAGAAACATCAGAAGGCTGT
AGACAAATACTGGGACAGCTACAACCATCCCTTCAGACAGGATCAGAAGAACTTAGATCATTATATAATA
CAGTAGCAACCCTCTATTGTGTGCATCAAAGGATAGAGATAAAAGACACCAAGGAAGCTTTAGACAAGAT
AGAGGAAGAGCAAAACAAAAGTAAGACCACCGCACAGCAAGCGGCCGCTGATCTTCAGACCTGGAGGAGG
AGATATGAGGGACAATTGGAGAAGTGAATTATATAAATATAAAGTAGTAAAAATTGAACCATTAGGAGTA
GCACCCACCAAGGCAAAGAGAAGAGTGGTGCAGAGAGAAAAAAGAGCAGTGGGAATAGGAGCTTTGTTCC
TTGGGTTCTTGGGAGCAGCAGGAAGCACTATGGGCGCAGCGTCAATGACGCTGACGGTACAGGCCAGACA
ATTATTGTCTGGTATAGTGCAGCAGCAGAACAATTTGCTGAGGGCTATTGAGGCGCAACAGCATCTGTTG
CAACTCACAGTCTGGGGCATCAAGCAGCTCCAGGCAAGAATCCTGGCTGTGGAAAGATACCTAAAGGATC
AACAGCTCCTGGGGATTTGGGGTTGCTCTGGAAAACTCATTTGCACCACTGCTGTGCCTTGGAATGCTAG
TTGGAGTAATAAATCTCTGGAACAGATTTGGAATCACACGACCTGGATGGAGTGGGACAGAGAAATTAAC
AATTACACAAGCTTAATACACTCCTTAATTGAAGAATCGCAAAACCAGCAAGAAAAGAATGAACAAGAAT
TATTGGAATTAGATAAATGGGCAAGTTTGTGGAATTGGTTTAACATAACAAATTGGCTGTGGTATATAAA
ATTATTCATAATGATAGTAGGAGGCTTGGTAGGTTTAAGAATAGTTTTTGCTGTACTTTCTATAGTGAAT
AGAGTTAGGCAGGGATATTCACCATTATCGTTTCAGACCCACCTCCCAACCCCGAGGGGACCCAGAGAAT
TCAAAAAAAAGTGGGACTCTGTAGGGACCAGAAATCTACAAGAGTAGAAATTAGCACCGACTCGGTGCCA
CTTTTTCAAGTTGATAACGGACTAGCCTTATTTCAACTTGCTATGCTGTTTCCAGCATAGCTCTGAAACT
GTAACTATATGTCTTAGTCCGGTACCTCGTCCTTTCCACAAGATATATAAAGCCAAGAAATCGAAATACT
TTCAAGTTACGGTAAGCATATGATAGTCCATTTTAAAACATAATTTTAAAACTGCAAACTACCCAAGAAA
TTATTACTTTCTACGTCACGTATTTTGTACTAATATCTTTGTGTTTACAGTCAAATTAATTCTAATTATC
TCTCTAACAGCCTTGTATCGTATATGCAAATATGAAGGAATCATGGGAAATAGGCCCTCTCTGAATTCTA
GATCTTGAGACAAATGGCAGTATTCATCCACAATTTTAAAAGAAAAGGGGGGATTGGGGGGTACAGTGCA
GGGGAAAGAATAGTAGACATAATAGCAACAGACATACAAACTAAAGAATTACAAAAACAAATTACAAAAA
TTCAAAATTTTCGGGTTTATTACAGGGACAGCAGAGATCCACTTTGGCGCCGGCTCGAGGGGG
