Features (pLannotate 1.2.2; 28 found; start..end, strand, type, name):
      1..134     +  rep_origin     RSF ori (fragment): Plasmids containing the RSF 1030 origin of replication can be propagated in E. coli cells that contain additional plasmids with compatible origins.
    136..228     +  CDS            lacI (fragment): lac repressor; lacI; The lac repressor binds to the lac operator to inhibit transcription in E. coli. This inhibition can be relieved by adding lactose or isopropyl-β-D-thiogalactopyranoside (IPTG).
    241..262     +  protein_bind   CAP binding site: CAP binding activates transcription in the presence of cAMP. E. coli catabolite activator protein
    277..307     +  promoter       lac promoter: promoter for the E. coli lac operon
    315..331     +  protein_bind   lac operator: The lac repressor binds to the lac operator to inhibit transcription in E. coli. This inhibition can be relieved by adding lactose or isopropyl-β-D-thiogalactopyranoside (IPTG). lac repressor encoded by lacI
    376..394     +  promoter       T3 promoter: promoter for bacteriophage T3 RNA polymerase
    422..648     +  promoter       RSV promoter: Rous sarcoma virus enhancer/promoter
    649..829     +  LTR            5' LTR (truncated): truncated 5' long terminal repeat (LTR) from HIV-1
    876..1001    +  misc_feature   HIV-1 Ψ: packaging signal of human immunodeficiency virus type 1
    985..1348    +  CDS            HIV-1 gag (fragment): gag protein from human immunodeficiency virus 1; gag
   1494..1727    +  misc_feature   RRE: The Rev response element (RRE) of HIV-1 allows for Rev-dependent mRNA export from the nucleus to the cytoplasm.
   2104..2130    +  CDS            Rev (fragment): human immunodeficiency virus 1 (HIV-1) Rev protein; rev; enhances nuclear export of unspliced and incompletely spliced viral mRNAs
   2191..2258    -  misc_RNA       tracrRNA (fragment): trans-activating CRISPR RNA for the Streptococcus pyogenes CRISPR/Cas9 system
   2306..2546    -  promoter       U6 promoter: RNA polymerase III promoter for human U6 snRNA
   2588..2705    +  misc_feature   cPPT/CTS: central polypurine tract and central termination sequence of HIV-1
   2764..3264    +  promoter       hPGK promoter: human phosphoglycerate kinase 1 promoter
   3286..3885    +  CDS            PuroR (fragment): puromycin N-acetyltransferase; pac from Streptomyces; confers resistance to puromycin
   3901..4489    +  misc_feature   WPRE: woodchuck hepatitis virus posttranscriptional regulatory element
   4540..4559    +  misc_feature   cPPT/CTS (fragment): central polypurine tract and central termination sequence of HIV-1
   4561..4794    +  LTR            3' LTR (ΔU3): self-inactivating 3' long terminal repeat (LTR) from HIV-1
   4872..4993    +  polyA_signal   SV40 poly(A) signal: SV40 polyadenylation signal
   5033..5168    +  rep_origin     SV40 ori: SV40 origin of replication
   5189..5207    -  promoter       T7 promoter: promoter for bacteriophage T7 RNA polymerase
   5215..5370    +  CDS            lacZα (fragment): LacZα fragment of β-galactosidase; lacZ fragment
   5375..5803    +  rep_origin     f1 ori (sequence partly withheld): f1 bacteriophage origin of replication; arrow indicates direction of (+) strand synthesis
   5856..5960    +  promoter       AmpR promoter: bla
   5961..6821    +  CDS            AmpR: β-lactamase; bla; confers resistance to ampicillin, carbenicillin, and related antibiotics
   6992..7580    +  rep_origin     ori: high-copy-number ColE1/pMB1/pBR322/pUC origin of replication
>Addgene plasmid #155056 | pLCHKO_HPRT1_exon2_2_As | addgene full sequence | sequence record 308440 | Addgene NGS Result
TTTTGCTCACATGTTCTTTCCTGCGTTATCCCCTGATTCTGTGGATAACCGTATTACCGCCTTTGAGTGA
GCTGATACCGCTCGCCGCAGCCGAACGACCGAGCGCAGCGAGTCAGTGAGCGAGGAAGCGGAAGAGCGCC
CAATACGCAAACCGCCTCTCCCCGCGCGTTGGCCGATTCATTAATGCAGCTGGCACGACAGGTTTCCCGA
CTGGAAAGCGGGCAGTGAGCGCAACGCAATTAATGTGAGTTAGCTCACTCATTAGGCACCCCAGGCTTTA
CACTTTATGCTTCCGGCTCGTATGTTGTGTGGAATTGTGAGCGGATAACAATTTCACACAGGAAACAGCT
ATGACCATGATTACGCCAAGCGCGCAATTAACCCTCACTAAAGGGAACAAAAGCTGGAGCTGCAAGCTTA
ATGTAGTCTTATGCAATACTCTTGTAGTCTTGCAACATGGTAACGATGAGTTAGCAACATGCCTTACAAG
GAGAGAAAAAGCACCGTGCATGCCGATTGGTGGAAGTAAGGTGGTACGATCGTGCCTTATTAGGAAGGCA
ACAGACGGGTCTGACATGGATTGGACGAACCACTGAATTGCCGCATTGCAGAGATATTGTATTTAAGTGC
CTAGCTCGATACATAAACGGGTCTCTCTGGTTAGACCAGATCTGAGCCTGGGAGCTCTCTGGCTAACTAG
GGAACCCACTGCTTAAGCCTCAATAAAGCTTGCCTTGAGTGCTTCAAGTAGTGTGTGCCCGTCTGTTGTG
TGACTCTGGTAACTAGAGATCCCTCAGACCCTTTTAGTCAGTGTGGAAAATCTCTAGCAGTGGCGCCCGA
ACAGGGACTTGAAAGCGAAAGGGAAACCAGAGGAGCTCTCTCGACGCAGGACTCGGCTTGCTGAAGCGCG
CACGGCAAGAGGCGAGGGGCGGCGACTGGTGAGTACGCCAAAAATTTTGACTAGCGGAGGCTAGAAGGAG
AGAGATGGGTGCGAGAGCGTCAGTATTAAGCGGGGGAGAATTAGATCGCGATGGGAAAAAATTCGGTTAA
GGCCAGGGGGAAAGAAAAAATATAAATTAAAACATATAGTATGGGCAAGCAGGGAGCTAGAACGATTCGC
AGTTAATCCTGGCCTGTTAGAAACATCAGAAGGCTGTAGACAAATACTGGGACAGCTACAACCATCCCTT
CAGACAGGATCAGAAGAACTTAGATCATTATATAATACAGTAGCAACCCTCTATTGTGTGCATCAAAGGA
TAGAGATAAAAGACACCAAGGAAGCTTTAGACAAGATAGAGGAAGAGCAAAACAAAAGTAAGACCACCGC
ACAGCAAGCGGCCGCTGATCTTCAGACCTGGAGGAGGAGATATGAGGGACAATTGGAGAAGTGAATTATA
TAAATATAAAGTAGTAAAAATTGAACCATTAGGAGTAGCACCCACCAAGGCAAAGAGAAGAGTGGTGCAG
AGAGAAAAAAGAGCAGTGGGAATAGGAGCTTTGTTCCTTGGGTTCTTGGGAGCAGCAGGAAGCACTATGG
GCGCAGCGTCAATGACGCTGACGGTACAGGCCAGACAATTATTGTCTGGTATAGTGCAGCAGCAGAACAA
TTTGCTGAGGGCTATTGAGGCGCAACAGCATCTGTTGCAACTCACAGTCTGGGGCATCAAGCAGCTCCAG
GCAAGAATCCTGGCTGTGGAAAGATACCTAAAGGATCAACAGCTCCTGGGGATTTGGGGTTGCTCTGGAA
AACTCATTTGCACCACTGCTGTGCCTTGGAATGCTAGTTGGAGTAATAAATCTCTGGAACAGATTTGGAA
TCACACGACCTGGATGGAGTGGGACAGAGAAATTAACAATTACACAAGCTTAATACACTCCTTAATTGAA
GAATCGCAAAACCAGCAAGAAAAGAATGAACAAGAATTATTGGAATTAGATAAATGGGCAAGTTTGTGGA
ATTGGTTTAACATAACAAATTGGCTGTGGTATATAAAATTATTCATAATGATAGTAGGAGGCTTGGTAGG
TTTAAGAATAGTTTTTGCTGTACTTTCTATAGTGAATAGAGTTAGGCAGGGATATTCACCATTATCGTTT
CAGACCCACCTCCCAACCCCGAGGGGACCCAGAGAATTCAAAAAAAAGTGGGACTCTGTAGGGACCAGAA
ATCTACAAGAGTAGAAATTAGCACCGACTCGGTGCCACTTTTTCAAGTTGATAACGGACTAGCCTTATTT
CAACTTGCTATGCTGTTTCCAGCATAGCTCTGAAACTGTAACTATATGTCTTAGTCCGGTACCTCGTCCT
TTCCACAAGATATATAAAGCCAAGAAATCGAAATACTTTCAAGTTACGGTAAGCATATGATAGTCCATTT
TAAAACATAATTTTAAAACTGCAAACTACCCAAGAAATTATTACTTTCTACGTCACGTATTTTGTACTAA
TATCTTTGTGTTTACAGTCAAATTAATTCTAATTATCTCTCTAACAGCCTTGTATCGTATATGCAAATAT
GAAGGAATCATGGGAAATAGGCCCTCGAATTCTAGATCTTGAGACAAATGGCAGTATTCATCCACAATTT
TAAAAGAAAAGGGGGGATTGGGGGGTACAGTGCAGGGGAAAGAATAGTAGACATAATAGCAACAGACATA
CAAACTAAAGAATTACAAAAACAAATTACAAAAATTCAAAATTTTCGGGTTTATTACAGGGACAGCAGAG
ATCCACTTTGGCGCCGGCTCGAGGGGGCCCGGGTTGCGCCTTTTCCAAGGCAGCCCTGGGTTTGCGCAGG
GACGCGGCTGCTCTGGGCGTGGTTCCGGGAAACGCAGCGGCGCCGACCCTGGGTCTCGCACATTCTTCAC
GTCCGTTCGCAGCGTCACCCGGATCTTCGCCGCTACCCTTGTGGGCCCCCCGGCGACGCTTCCTGCTCCG
CCCCTAAGTCGGGAAGGTTCCTTGCGGTTCGCGGCGTGCCGGACGTGACAAACGGAAGCCGCAGCTCACA
CTAGTACCCTCGCAGACGGACAGCGCCAGGGAGCAATGGCAGCGCGCCGACCGCGATGGGCTGTGGCCAA
TAGCGGCTGCTCAGCAGGGCGCGCCGAGAGCAGCGGCCGGGAAGGGGCGGTGCGGGAGGCGGGGTGTGGG
GCGGTAGTGTGGGCCCTGTTCCTGCCCGCGCGGTGTTCCGCATTCTGCAAGCCTCCGGAGCGCACGTCGG
CAGTCGGCTCCCTCGTTGACCGAATCACCGACCTCTCTCCCCAGGGGGATCCACCGGAGCTTACCATGAC
CGAGTACAAGCCCACGGTGCGCCTCGCCACCCGCGACGACGTCCCCAGGGCCGTACGCACCCTCGCCGCC
GCGTTCGCCGACTACCCCGCCACGCGCCACACCGTCGATCCGGACCGCCACATCGAGCGGGTCACCGAGC
TGCAAGAACTCTTCCTCACGCGCGTCGGGCTCGACATCGGCAAGGTGTGGGTCGCGGACGACGGCGCCGC
CGTGGCGGTCTGGACCACGCCGGAGAGCGTCGAAGCGGGGGCGGTGTTCGCCGAGATCGGCCCGCGCATG
GCCGAGTTGAGCGGTTCCCGGCTGGCCGCGCAGCAACAGATGGAAGGCCTCCTGGCGCCGCACCGGCCCA
AGGAGCCCGCGTGGTTCCTGGCCACCGTCGGTGTTTCGCCCGACCACCAGGGCAAGGGTCTGGGCAGCGC
CGTCGTGCTCCCCGGAGTGGAGGCGGCCGAGCGCGCCGGGGTGCCCGCCTTCCTGGAGACCTCCGCGCCC
CGCAACCTCCCCTTCTACGAGCGGCTCGGCTTCACCGTCACCGCCGACGTCGAGGTGCCCGAAGGACCGC
GCACCTGGTGCATGACCCGCAAGCCCGGTGCCTGAACGCGTTAAGTCGACAATCAACCTCTGGATTACAA
AATTTGTGAAAGATTGACTGGTATTCTTAACTATGTTGCTCCTTTTACGCTATGTGGATACGCTGCTTTA
ATGCCTTTGTATCATGCTATTGCTTCCCGTATGGCTTTCATTTTCTCCTCCTTGTATAAATCCTGGTTGC
TGTCTCTTTATGAGGAGTTGTGGCCCGTTGTCAGGCAACGTGGCGTGGTGTGCACTGTGTTTGCTGACGC
AACCCCCACTGGTTGGGGCATTGCCACCACCTGTCAGCTCCTTTCCGGGACTTTCGCTTTCCCCCTCCCT
ATTGCCACGGCGGAACTCATCGCCGCCTGCCTTGCCCGCTGCTGGACAGGGGCTCGGCTGTTGGGCACTG
ACAATTCCGTGGTGTTGTCGGGGAAATCATCGTCCTTTCCTTGGCTGCTCGCCTGTGTTGCCACCTGGAT
TCTGCGCGGGACGTCCTTCTGCTACGTCCCTTCGGCCCTCAATCCAGCGGACCTTCCTTCCCGCGGCCTG
CTGCCGGCTCTGCGGCCTCTTCCGCGTCTTCGCCTTCGCCCTCAGACGAGTCGGATCTCCCTTTGGGCCG
CCTCCCCGCGTCGACTTTAAGACCAATGACTTACAAGGCAGCTGTAGATCTTAGCCACTTTTTAAAAGAA
AAGGGGGGACTGGAAGGGCTAATTCACTCCCAACGAAGACAAGATCTGCTTTTTGCTTGTACTGGGTCTC
TCTGGTTAGACCAGATCTGAGCCTGGGAGCTCTCTGGCTAACTAGGGAACCCACTGCTTAAGCCTCAATA
AAGCTTGCCTTGAGTGCTTCAAGTAGTGTGTGCCCGTCTGTTGTGTGACTCTGGTAACTAGAGATCCCTC
AGACCCTTTTAGTCAGTGTGGAAAATCTCTAGCAGTACGTATAGTAGTTCATGTCATCTTATTATTCAGT
ATTTATAACTTGCAAAGAAATGAATATCAGAGAGTGAGAGGAACTTGTTTATTGCAGCTTATAATGGTTA
CAAATAAAGCAATAGCATCACAAATTTCACAAATAAAGCATTTTTTTCACTGCATTCTAGTTGTGGTTTG
TCCAAACTCATCAATGTATCTTATCATGTCTGGCTCTAGCTATCCCGCCCCTAACTCCGCCCATCCCGCC
CCTAACTCCGCCCAGTTCCGCCCATTCTCCGCCCCATGGCTGACTAATTTTTTTTATTTATGCAGAGGCC
GAGGCCGCCTCGGCCTCTGAGCTATTCCAGAAGTAGTGAGGAGGCTTTTTTGGAGGCCTAGGGACGTACC
CAATTCGCCCTATAGTGAGTCGTATTACGCGCGCTCACTGGCCGTCGTTTTACAACGTCGTGACTGGGAA
AACCCTGGCGTTACCCAACTTAATCGCCTTGCAGCACATCCCCCTTTCGCCAGCTGGCGTAATAGCGAAG
AGGCCCGCACCGATCGCCCTTCCCAACAGTTGCGCAGCCTGAATGGCGAATGGG
[124 nt withheld, positions 5375-5498]
C
[91 nt withheld, positions 5500-5590]
A
[49 nt withheld, positions 5592-5640]
CCTTTGACGTTGGAGTCCACGTTCTTT
[37 nt withheld, positions 5668-5704]
ACCCTATCTCGGTCTATTCTTTTGATTTATAAGGGATTTTGCCGATTTCGGCCTATTGGTTAAAAAATGA
GCTGATTTAACAAAAATTTAACGCGAATTTTAACAAAATATTAACGCTTACAATTTAGGTGGCACTTTTC
GGGGAAATGTGCGCGGAACCCCTATTTGTTTATTTTTCTAAATACATTCAAATATGTATCCGCTCATGAG
ACAATAACCCTGATAAATGCTTCAATAATATTGAAAAAGGAAGAGTATGAGTATTCAACATTTCCGTGTC
GCCCTTATTCCCTTTTTTGCGGCATTTTGCCTTCCTGTTTTTGCTCACCCAGAAACGCTGGTGAAAGTAA
AAGATGCTGAAGATCAGTTGGGTGCACGAGTGGGTTACATCGAACTGGATCTCAACAGCGGTAAGATCCT
TGAGAGTTTTCGCCCCGAAGAACGTTTTCCAATGATGAGCACTTTTAAAGTTCTGCTATGTGGCGCGGTA
TTATCCCGTATTGACGCCGGGCAAGAGCAACTCGGTCGCCGCATACACTATTCTCAGAATGACTTGGTTG
AGTACTCACCAGTCACAGAAAAGCATCTTACGGATGGCATGACAGTAAGAGAATTATGCAGTGCTGCCAT
AACCATGAGTGATAACACTGCGGCCAACTTACTTCTGACAACGATCGGAGGACCGAAGGAGCTAACCGCT
TTTTTGCACAACATGGGGGATCATGTAACTCGCCTTGATCGTTGGGAACCGGAGCTGAATGAAGCCATAC
CAAACGACGAGCGTGACACCACGATGCCTGTAGCAATGGCAACAACGTTGCGCAAACTATTAACTGGCGA
ACTACTTACTCTAGCTTCCCGGCAACAATTAATAGACTGGATGGAGGCGGATAAAGTTGCAGGACCACTT
CTGCGCTCGGCCCTTCCGGCTGGCTGGTTTATTGCTGATAAATCTGGAGCCGGTGAGCGTGGGTCTCGCG
GTATCATTGCAGCACTGGGGCCAGATGGTAAGCCCTCCCGTATCGTAGTTATCTACACGACGGGGAGTCA
GGCAACTATGGATGAACGAAATAGACAGATCGCTGAGATAGGTGCCTCACTGATTAAGCATTGGTAACTG
TCAGACCAAGTTTACTCATATATACTTTAGATTGATTTAAAACTTCATTTTTAATTTAAAAGGATCTAGG
TGAAGATCCTTTTTGATAATCTCATGACCAAAATCCCTTAACGTGAGTTTTCGTTCCACTGAGCGTCAGA
CCCCGTAGAAAAGATCAAAGGATCTTCTTGAGATCCTTTTTTTCTGCGCGTAATCTGCTGCTTGCAAACA
AAAAAACCACCGCTACCAGCGGTGGTTTGTTTGCCGGATCAAGAGCTACCAACTCTTTTTCCGAAGGTAA
CTGGCTTCAGCAGAGCGCAGATACCAAATACTGTTCTTCTAGTGTAGCCGTAGTTAGGCCACCACTTCAA
GAACTCTGTAGCACCGCCTACATACCTCGCTCTGCTAATCCTGTTACCAGTGGCTGCTGCCAGTGGCGAT
AAGTCGTGTCTTACCGGGTTGGACTCAAGACGATAGTTACCGGATAAGGCGCAGCGGTCGGGCTGAACGG
GGGGTTCGTGCACACAGCCCAGCTTGGAGCGAACGACCTACACCGAACTGAGATACCTACAGCGTGAGCT
ATGAGAAAGCGCCACGCTTCCCGAAGGGAGAAAGGCGGACAGGTATCCGGTAAGCGGCAGGGTCGGAACA
GGAGAGCGCACGAGGGAGCTTCCAGGGGGAAACGCCTGGTATCTTTATAGTCCTGTCGGGTTTCGCCACC
TCTGACTTGAGCGTCGATTTTTGTGATGCTCGTCAGGGGGGCGGAGCCTATGGAAAAACGCCAGCAACGC
GGCCTTTTTACGGTTCCTGGCCTTTTGCTGGCC
